>Addgene plasmid #139094 | pCC_09 - hU6-BsmBI-sgRNA(E+F)-barcode-EFS-KRAB-dCas9-NLS-2A-Puro-WPRE | addgene full sequence | sequence record 273891 | Addgene NGS Result
GTCGACGGATCGGGAGATCTCCCGATCCCCTATGGTGCACTCTCAGTACAATCTGCTCTGATGCCGCATA
GTTAAGCCAGTATCTGCTCCCTGCTTGTGTGTTGGAGGTCGCTGAGTAGTGCGCGAGCAAAATTTAAGCT
ACAACAAGGCAAGGCTTGACCGACAATTGCATGAAGAATCTGCTTAGGGTTAGGCGTTTTGCGCTGCTTC
GCGATGTACGGGCCAGATATACGCGTTGACATTGATTATTGACTAGTTATTAATAGTAATCAATTACGGG
GTCATTAGTTCATAGCCCATATATGGAGTTCCGCGTTACATAACTTACGGTAAATGGCCCGCCTGGCTGA
CCGCCCAACGACCCCCGCCCATTGACGTCAATAATGACGTATGTTCCCATAGTAACGCCAATAGGGACTT
TCCATTGACGTCAATGGGTGGAGTATTTACGGTAAACTGCCCACTTGGCAGTACATCAAGTGTATCATAT
GCCAAGTACGCCCCCTATTGACGTCAATGACGGTAAATGGCCCGCCTGGCATTATGCCCAGTACATGACC
TTATGGGACTTTCCTACTTGGCAGTACATCTACGTATTAGTCATCGCTATTACCATGGTGATGCGGTTTT
GGCAGTACATCAATGGGCGTGGATAGCGGTTTGACTCACGGGGATTTCCAAGTCTCCACCCCATTGACGT
CAATGGGAGTTTGTTTTGGCACCAAAATCAACGGGACTTTCCAAAATGTCGTAACAACTCCGCCCCATTG
ACGCAAATGGGCGGTAGGCGTGTACGGTGGGAGGTCTATATAAGCAGCGCGTTTTGCCTGTACTGGGTCT
CTCTGGTTAGACCAGATCTGAGCCTGGGAGCTCTCTGGCTAACTAGGGAACCCACTGCTTAAGCCTCAAT
AAAGCTTGCCTTGAGTGCTTCAAGTAGTGTGTGCCCGTCTGTTGTGTGACTCTGGTAACTAGAGATCCCT
CAGACCCTTTTAGTCAGTGTGGAAAATCTCTAGCAGTGGCGCCCGAACAGGGACTTGAAAGCGAAAGGGA
AACCAGAGGAGCTCTCTCGACGCAGGACTCGGCTTGCTGAAGCGCGCACGGCAAGAGGCGAGGGGCGGCG
ACTGGTGAGTACGCCAAAAATTTTGACTAGCGGAGGCTAGAAGGAGAGAGATGGGTGCGAGAGCGTCAGT
ATTAAGCGGGGGAGAATTAGATCGCGATGGGAAAAAATTCGGTTAAGGCCAGGGGGAAAGAAAAAATATA
AATTAAAACATATAGTATGGGCAAGCAGGGAGCTAGAACGATTCGCAGTTAATCCTGGCCTGTTAGAAAC
ATCAGAAGGCTGTAGACAAATACTGGGACAGCTACAACCATCCCTTCAGACAGGATCAGAAGAACTTAGA
TCATTATATAATACAGTAGCAACCCTCTATTGTGTGCATCAAAGGATAGAGATAAAAGACACCAAGGAAG
CTTTAGACAAGATAGAGGAAGAGCAAAACAAAAGTAAGACCACCGCACAGCAAGCGGCCGCTGATCTTCA
GACCTGGAGGAGGAGATATGAGGGACAATTGGAGAAGTGAATTATATAAATATAAAGTAGTAAAAATTGA
ACCATTAGGAGTAGCACCCACCAAGGCAAAGAGAAGAGTGGTGCAGAGAGAAAAAAGAGCAGTGGGAATA
GGAGCTTTGTTCCTTGGGTTCTTGGGAGCAGCAGGAAGCACTATGGGCGCAGCGTCAATGACGCTGACGG
TACAGGCCAGACAATTATTGTCTGGTATAGTGCAGCAGCAGAACAATTTGCTGAGGGCTATTGAGGCGCA
ACAGCATCTGTTGCAACTCACAGTCTGGGGCATCAAGCAGCTCCAGGCAAGAATCCTGGCTGTGGAAAGA
TACCTAAAGGATCAACAGCTCCTGGGGATTTGGGGTTGCTCTGGAAAACTCATTTGCACCACTGCTGTGC
CTTGGAATGCTAGTTGGAGTAATAAATCTCTGGAACAGATTTGGAATCACACGACCTGGATGGAGTGGGA
CAGAGAAATTAACAATTACACAAGCTTAATACACTCCTTAATTGAAGAATCGCAAAACCAGCAAGAAAAG
AATGAACAAGAATTATTGGAATTAGATAAATGGGCAAGTTTGTGGAATTGGTTTAACATAACAAATTGGC
TGTGGTATATAAAATTATTCATAATGATAGTAGGAGGCTTGGTAGGTTTAAGAATAGTTTTTGCTGTACT
TTCTATAGTGAATAGAGTTAGGCAGGGATATTCACCATTATCGTTTCAGACCCACCTCCCAACCCCGAGG
GGACCCGACAGGCCCGAAGGAATAGAAGAAGAAGGTGGAGAGAGAGACAGAGACAGATCCATTCGATTAG
TGAACGGATCGGCACTGCGTGCGCCAATTCTGCAGACAAATGGCAGTATTCATCCACAATTTTAAAAGAA
AAGGGGGGATTGGGGGGTACAGTGCAGGGGAAAGAATAGTAGACATAATAGCAACAGACATACAAACTAA
AGAATTACAAAAACAAATTACAAAAATTCAAAATTTTCGGGTTTATTACAGGGACAGCAGAGATCCAGTT
TGGTTAATTAAGGTACCGAGGGCCTATTTCCCATGATTCCTCATATTTGCATATACGATACAAGGCTGTT
AGAGAGATAATTAGAATTAATTTGACTGTAAACACAAAGATATTAGTACAAAATACGTGACGTAGAAAGT
AATAATTTCTTGGGTAGTTTGCAGTTTTAAAATTATGTTTTAAAATGGACTATCATATGCTTACCGTAAC
TTGAAAGTATTTCGATTTCTTGGCTTTATATATCTTGTGGAAAGGACGAAACACCGGAGACGGACGTCTC
TGTTTAAGAGCTATGCTGGAAACAGCATAGCAAGTTTAAATAAGGCTAGTCCGTTATCAACTTGAAAAAG
TGGCACCGAGTCGGTGCTTTTTTTGAATTCGGCGGCGCTAGCTAGGTCTTGAAAGGAGTGGGAATTGGCT
CCGGTGCCCGTCAGTGGGCAGAGCGCACATCGCCCACAGTCCCCGAGAAGTTGGGGGGAGGGGTCGGCAA
TTGATCCGGTGCCTAGAGAAGGTGGCGCGGGGTAAACTGGGAAAGTGATGTCGTGTACTGGCTCCGCCTT
TTTCCCGAGGGTGGGGGAGAACCGTATATAAGTGCAGTAGTCGCCGTGAACGTTCTTTTTCGCAACGGGT
TTGCCGCCAGAACACAGGACCGGTTCTAGAGCGCTGCCACCATGGATGCTAAGTCACTAACTGCCTGGTC
CCGGACACTGGTGACCTTCAAGGATGTATTTGTGGACTTCACCAGGGAGGAGTGGAAGCTGCTGGACACT
GCTCAGCAGATCGTGTACAGAAATGTGATGCTGGAGAACTATAAGAACCTGGTTTCCTTGGGTTATCAGC
TTACTAAGCCAGATGTGATCCTCCGGTTGGAGAAGGGAGAAGAGCCCGGCGGTTCCGGCGGAGGGTCGAT
GGACAAGAAGTACAGCATCGGCCTGGCCATCGGCACCAACTCTGTGGGCTGGGCCGTGATCACCGACGAG
TACAAGGTGCCCAGCAAGAAATTCAAGGTGCTGGGCAACACCGACCGGCACAGCATCAAGAAGAACCTGA
TCGGCGCCCTGCTGTTCGACAGCGGAGAAACAGCCGAGGCCACCCGGCTGAAGAGAACCGCCAGAAGAAG
ATACACCAGACGGAAGAACCGGATCTGCTATCTGCAAGAGATCTTCAGCAACGAGATGGCCAAGGTGGAC
GACAGCTTCTTCCACAGACTGGAAGAGTCCTTCCTGGTGGAAGAGGATAAGAAGCACGAGCGGCACCCCA
TCTTCGGCAACATCGTGGACGAGGTGGCCTACCACGAGAAGTACCCCACCATCTACCACCTGAGAAAGAA
ACTGGTGGACAGCACCGACAAGGCCGACCTGCGGCTGATCTATCTGGCCCTGGCCCACATGATCAAGTTC
CGGGGCCACTTCCTGATCGAGGGCGACCTGAACCCCGACAACAGCGACGTGGACAAGCTGTTCATCCAGC
TGGTGCAGACCTACAACCAGCTGTTCGAGGAAAACCCCATCAACGCCAGCGGCGTGGACGCCAAGGCCAT
CCTGTCTGCCAGACTGAGCAAGAGCAGACGGCTGGAAAATCTGATCGCCCAGCTGCCCGGCGAGAAGAAG
AATGGCCTGTTCGGCAACCTGATTGCCCTGAGCCTGGGCCTGACCCCCAACTTCAAGAGCAACTTCGACC
TGGCCGAGGATGCCAAACTGCAGCTGAGCAAGGACACCTACGACGACGACCTGGACAACCTGCTGGCCCA
GATCGGCGACCAGTACGCCGACCTGTTTCTGGCCGCCAAGAACCTGTCCGACGCCATCCTGCTGAGCGAC
ATCCTGAGAGTGAACACCGAGATCACCAAGGCCCCCCTGAGCGCCTCTATGATCAAGAGATACGACGAGC
ACCACCAGGACCTGACCCTGCTGAAAGCTCTCGTGCGGCAGCAGCTGCCTGAGAAGTACAAAGAGATTTT
CTTCGACCAGAGCAAGAACGGCTACGCCGGCTACATCGATGGCGGAGCCAGCCAGGAAGAGTTCTACAAG
TTCATCAAGCCCATCCTGGAAAAGATGGACGGCACCGAGGAACTGCTCGTGAAGCTGAACAGAGAGGACC
TGCTGCGGAAGCAGCGGACCTTCGACAACGGCAGCATCCCCCACCAGATCCACCTGGGAGAGCTGCACGC
CATTCTGCGGCGGCAGGAAGATTTTTACCCATTCCTGAAGGACAACCGGGAAAAGATCGAGAAGATCCTG
ACCTTCCGCATCCCCTACTACGTGGGCCCTCTGGCCAGGGGAAACAGCAGATTCGCCTGGATGACCAGAA
AGAGCGAGGAAACCATCACCCCCTGGAACTTCGAGGAAGTGGTGGACAAGGGCGCCAGCGCCCAGAGCTT
CATCGAGCGGATGACCAACTTCGATAAGAACCTGCCCAACGAGAAGGTGCTGCCCAAGCACAGCCTGCTG
TACGAGTACTTCACCGTGTACAACGAGCTGACCAAAGTGAAATACGTGACCGAGGGAATGAGAAAGCCCG
CCTTCCTGAGCGGCGAGCAGAAAAAAGCCATCGTGGACCTGCTGTTCAAGACCAACCGGAAAGTGACCGT
GAAGCAGCTGAAAGAGGACTACTTCAAGAAAATCGAGTGCTTCGACTCCGTGGAAATCTCCGGCGTGGAA
GATCGGTTCAACGCCTCCCTGGGCACATACCACGATCTGCTGAAAATTATCAAGGACAAGGACTTCCTGG
ACAATGAGGAAAACGAGGACATTCTGGAAGATATCGTGCTGACCCTGACACTGTTTGAGGACAGAGAGAT
GATCGAGGAACGGCTGAAAACCTATGCCCACCTGTTCGACGACAAAGTGATGAAGCAGCTGAAGCGGCGG
AGATACACCGGCTGGGGCAGGCTGAGCCGGAAGCTGATCAACGGCATCCGGGACAAGCAGTCCGGCAAGA
CAATCCTGGATTTCCTGAAGTCCGACGGCTTCGCCAACAGAAACTTCATGCAGCTGATCCACGACGACAG
CCTGACCTTTAAAGAGGACATCCAGAAAGCCCAGGTGTCCGGCCAGGGCGATAGCCTGCACGAGCACATT
GCCAATCTGGCCGGCAGCCCCGCCATTAAGAAGGGCATCCTGCAGACAGTGAAGGTGGTGGACGAGCTCG
TGAAAGTGATGGGCCGGCACAAGCCCGAGAACATCGTGATCGAAATGGCCAGAGAGAACCAGACCACCCA
GAAGGGACAGAAGAACAGCCGCGAGAGAATGAAGCGGATCGAAGAGGGCATCAAAGAGCTGGGCAGCCAG
ATCCTGAAAGAACACCCCGTGGAAAACACCCAGCTGCAGAACGAGAAGCTGTACCTGTACTACCTGCAGA
ATGGGCGGGATATGTACGTGGACCAGGAACTGGACATCAACCGGCTGTCCGACTACGATGTGGACGCTAT
CGTGCCTCAGAGCTTTCTGAAGGACGACTCCATCGATAACAAAGTGCTGACTCGGAGCGACAAGAACCGG
GGCAAGAGCGACAACGTGCCCTCCGAAGAGGTCGTGAAGAAGATGAAGAACTACTGGCGCCAGCTGCTGA
ATGCCAAGCTGATTACCCAGAGGAAGTTCGACAATCTGACCAAGGCCGAGAGAGGCGGCCTGAGCGAACT
GGATAAGGCCGGCTTCATCAAGAGACAGCTGGTGGAAACCCGGCAGATCACAAAGCACGTGGCACAGATC
CTGGACTCCCGGATGAACACTAAGTACGACGAGAACGACAAACTGATCCGGGAAGTGAAAGTGATCACCC
TGAAGTCCAAGCTGGTGTCCGATTTCCGGAAGGATTTCCAGTTTTACAAAGTGCGCGAGATCAACAACTA
CCACCACGCCCACGACGCCTACCTGAACGCCGTCGTGGGAACCGCCCTGATCAAAAAGTACCCTAAGCTG
GAAAGCGAGTTCGTGTACGGCGACTACAAGGTGTACGACGTGCGGAAGATGATCGCCAAGAGCGAGCAGG
AAATCGGCAAGGCTACCGCCAAGTACTTCTTCTACAGCAACATCATGAACTTTTTCAAGACCGAGATTAC
CCTGGCCAACGGCGAGATCCGGAAGCGGCCTCTGATCGAGACAAACGGCGAAACAGGCGAGATCGTGTGG
GATAAGGGCCGGGACTTTGCCACCGTGCGGAAAGTGCTGTCTATGCCCCAAGTGAATATCGTGAAAAAGA
CCGAGGTGCAGACAGGCGGCTTCAGCAAAGAGTCTATCCTGCCCAAGAGGAACAGCGACAAGCTGATCGC
CAGAAAGAAGGACTGGGACCCTAAGAAGTACGGCGGCTTCGACAGCCCCACCGTGGCCTATTCTGTGCTG
GTGGTGGCCAAAGTGGAAAAGGGCAAGTCCAAGAAACTGAAGAGTGTGAAAGAGCTGCTGGGGATCACCA
TCATGGAAAGAAGCAGCTTCGAGAAGAATCCCATCGACTTTCTGGAAGCCAAGGGCTACAAAGAAGTGAA
AAAGGACCTGATCATCAAGCTGCCTAAGTACTCCCTGTTCGAGCTGGAAAACGGCCGGAAGAGAATGCTG
GCCTCTGCCGGCGAACTGCAGAAGGGAAACGAACTGGCCCTGCCCTCCAAATATGTGAACTTCCTGTACC
TGGCCAGCCACTATGAGAAGCTGAAGGGCTCCCCCGAGGATAATGAGCAGAAACAGCTGTTTGTGGAACA
GCACAAACACTACCTGGACGAGATCATCGAGCAGATCAGCGAGTTCTCCAAGAGAGTGATCCTGGCCGAC
GCTAATCTGGACAAGGTGCTGAGCGCCTACAACAAGCACAGAGACAAGCCTATCAGAGAGCAGGCCGAGA
ATATCATCCACCTGTTTACCCTGACCAATCTGGGAGCCCCTGCCGCCTTCAAGTACTTTGACACCACCAT
CGACCGGAAGAGGTACACCAGCACCAAAGAGGTGCTGGACGCCACCCTGATCCACCAGAGCATCACCGGC
CTGTACGAGACACGGATCGACCTGTCTCAGCTGGGAGGCGACAAGCGACCTGCCGCCACAAAGAAGGCTG
GACAGGCTAAGAAGAAGAAAGATTACAAAGACGATGACGATAAGGGATCCGGCGCAACAAACTTCTCTCT
GCTGAAACAAGCCGGAGATGTCGAAGAGAATCCTGGACCGACCGAGTACAAGCCCACGGTGCGCCTCGCC
ACCCGCGACGACGTCCCCAGGGCCGTACGCACCCTCGCCGCCGCGTTCGCCGACTACCCCGCCACGCGCC
ACACCGTCGATCCGGACCGCCACATCGAGCGGGTCACCGAGCTGCAAGAACTCTTCCTCACGCGCGTCGG
GCTCGACATCGGCAAGGTGTGGGTCGCGGACGACGGCGCCGCGGTGGCGGTCTGGACCACGCCGGAGAGC
GTCGAAGCGGGGGCGGTGTTCGCCGAGATCGGCCCGCGCATGGCCGAGTTGAGCGGTTCCCGGCTGGCCG
CGCAGCAACAGATGGAAGGCCTCCTGGCGCCGCACCGGCCCAAGGAGCCCGCGTGGTTCCTGGCCACCGT
CGGAGTCTCGCCCGACCACCAGGGCAAGGGTCTGGGCAGCGCCGTCGTGCTCCCCGGAGTGGAGGCGGCC
GAGCGCGCCGGGGTGCCCGCCTTCCTGGAGACCTCCGCGCCCCGCAACCTCCCCTTCTACGAGCGGCTCG
GCTTCACCGTCACCGCCGACGTCGAGGTGCCCGAAGGACCGCGCACCTGGTGCATGACCCGCAAGCCCGG
TGCCTGAACGCGTTAAGTCGACAATCAACCTCTGGATTACAAAATTTGTGAAAGATTGACTGGTATTCTT
AACTATGTTGCTCCTTTTACGCTATGTGGATACGCTGCTTTAATGCCTTTGTATCATGCTATTGCTTCCC
GTATGGCTTTCATTTTCTCCTCCTTGTATAAATCCTGGTTGCTGTCTCTTTATGAGGAGTTGTGGCCCGT
TGTCAGGCAACGTGGCGTGGTGTGCACTGTGTTTGCTGACGCAACCCCCACTGGTTGGGGCATTGCCACC
ACCTGTCAGCTCCTTTCCGGGACTTTCGCTTTCCCCCTCCCTATTGCCACGGCGGAACTCATCGCCGCCT
GCCTTGCCCGCTGCTGGACAGGGGCTCGGCTGTTGGGCACTGACAATTCCGTGGTGTTGTCGGGGAAATC
ATCGTCCTTTCCTTGGCTGCTCGCCTGTGTTGCCACCTGGATTCTGCGCGGGACGTCCTTCTGCTACGTC
CCTTCGGCCCTCAATCCAGCGGACCTTCCTTCCCGCGGCCTGCTGCCGGCTCTGCGGCCTCTTCCGCGTC
TTCGCCTTCGCCCTCAGACGAGTCGGATCTCCCTTTGGGCCGCCTCCCCGCGTCGACTTTAAGACCAATG
ACTTACAAGGCAGCTGTAGATCTTAGCCACTTTTTAAAAGAAAAGGGGGGACTGGAAGGGCTAATTCACT
CCCAACGAAGACAAGATCTGCTTTTTGCTTGTACTGGGTCTCTCTGGTTAGACCAGATCTGAGCCTGGGA
GCTCTCTGGCTAACTAGGGAACCCACTGCTTAAGCCTCAATAAAGCTTGCCTTGAGTGCTTCAAGTAGTG
TGTGCCCGTCTGTTGTGTGACTCTGGTAACTAGAGATCCCTCAGACCCTTTTAGTCAGTGTGGAAAATCT
CTAGCAGGGCCCGTTTAAACCCGCTGATCAGCCTCGACTGTGCCTTCTAGTTGCCAGCCATCTGTTGTTT
GCCCCTCCCCCGTGCCTTCCTTGACCCTGGAAGGTGCCACTCCCACTGTCCTTTCCTAATAAAATGAGGA
AATTGCATCGCATTGTCTGAGTAGGTGTCATTCTATTCTGGGGGGTGGGGTGGGGCAGGACAGCAAGGGG
GAGGATTGGGAAGACAATAGCAGGCATGCTGGGGATGCGGTGGGCTCTATGGCTTCTGAGGCGGAAAGAA
CCAGCTGGGGCTCTAGGGGGTATCCCC
[124 nt withheld, positions 9548-9671]
C
[91 nt withheld, positions 9673-9763]
A
[49 nt withheld, positions 9765-9813]
CCTTTGACGTTGGAGTCCACGTTCTTT
[37 nt withheld, positions 9841-9877]
ACCCTATCTCGGTCTATTCTTTTGATTTATAAGGGATTTTGCCGATTTCGGCCTATTGGTTAAAAAATGA
GCTGATTTAACAAAAATTTAACGCGAATTAATTCTGTGGAATGTGTGTCAGTTAGGGTGTGGAAAGTCCC
CAGGCTCCCCAGCAGGCAGAAGTATGCAAAGCATGCATCTCAATTAGTCAGCAACCAGGTGTGGAAAGTC
CCCAGGCTCCCCAGCAGGCAGAAGTATGCAAAGCATGCATCTCAATTAGTCAGCAACCATAGTCCCGCCC
CTAACTCCGCCCATCCCGCCCCTAACTCCGCCCAGTTCCGCCCATTCTCCGCCCCATGGCTGACTAATTT
TTTTTATTTATGCAGAGGCCGAGGCCGCCTCTGCCTCTGAGCTATTCCAGAAGTAGTGAGGAGGCTTTTT
TGGAGGCCTAGGCTTTTGCAAAAAGCTCCCGGGAGCTTGTATATCCATTTTCGGATCTGATCAGCACGTG
TTGACAATTAATCATCGGCATAGTATATCGGCATAGTATAATACGACAAGGTGAGGAACTAAACCATGGC
CAAGTTGACCAGTGCCGTTCCGGTGCTCACCGCGCGCGACGTCGCCGGAGCGGTCGAGTTCTGGACCGAC
CGGCTCGGGTTCTCCCGGGACTTCGTGGAGGACGACTTCGCCGGTGTGGTCCGGGACGACGTGACCCTGT
TCATCAGCGCGGTCCAGGACCAGGTGGTGCCGGACAACACCCTGGCCTGGGTGTGGGTGCGCGGCCTGGA
CGAGCTGTACGCCGAGTGGTCGGAGGTCGTGTCCACGAACTTCCGGGACGCCTCCGGGCCGGCCATGACC
GAGATCGGCGAGCAGCCGTGGGGGCGGGAGTTCGCCCTGCGCGACCCGGCCGGCAACTGCGTGCACTTCG
TGGCCGAGGAGCAGGACTGACACGTGCTACGAGATTTCGATTCCACCGCCGCCTTCTATGAAAGGTTGGG
CTTCGGAATCGTTTTCCGGGACGCCGGCTGGATGATCCTCCAGCGCGGGGATCTCATGCTGGAGTTCTTC
GCCCACCCCAACTTGTTTATTGCAGCTTATAATGGTTACAAATAAAGCAATAGCATCACAAATTTCACAA
ATAAAGCATTTTTTTCACTGCATTCTAGTTGTGGTTTGTCCAAACTCATCAATGTATCTTATCATGTCTG
TATACCGTCGACCTCTAGCTAGAGCTTGGCGTAATCATGGTCATAGCTGTTTCCTGTGTGAAATTGTTAT
CCGCTCACAATTCCACACAACATACGAGCCGGAAGCATAAAGTGTAAAGCCTGGGGTGCCTAATGAGTGA
GCTAACTCACATTAATTGCGTTGCGCTCACTGCCCGCTTTCCAGTCGGGAAACCTGTCGTGCCAGCTGCA
TTAATGAATCGGCCAACGCGCGGGGAGAGGCGGTTTGCGTATTGGGCGCTCTTCCGCTTCCTCGCTCACT
GACTCGCTGCGCTCGGTCGTTCGGCTGCGGCGAGCGGTATCAGCTCACTCAAAGGCGGTAATACGGTTAT
CCACAGAATCAGGGGATAACGCAGGAAAGAACATGTGAGCAAAAGGCCAGCAAAAGGCCAGGAACCGTAA
AAAGGCCGCGTTGCTGGCGTTTTTCCATAGGCTCCGCCCCCCTGACGAGCATCACAAAAATCGACGCTCA
AGTCAGAGGTGGCGAAACCCGACAGGACTATAAAGATACCAGGCGTTTCCCCCTGGAAGCTCCCTCGTGC
GCTCTCCTGTTCCGACCCTGCCGCTTACCGGATACCTGTCCGCCTTTCTCCCTTCGGGAAGCGTGGCGCT
TTCTCATAGCTCACGCTGTAGGTATCTCAGTTCGGTGTAGGTCGTTCGCTCCAAGCTGGGCTGTGTGCAC
GAACCCCCCGTTCAGCCCGACCGCTGCGCCTTATCCGGTAACTATCGTCTTGAGTCCAACCCGGTAAGAC
ACGACTTATCGCCACTGGCAGCAGCCACTGGTAACAGGATTAGCAGAGCGAGGTATGTAGGCGGTGCTAC
AGAGTTCTTGAAGTGGTGGCCTAACTACGGCTACACTAGAAGAACAGTATTTGGTATCTGCGCTCTGCTG
AAGCCAGTTACCTTCGGAAAAAGAGTTGGTAGCTCTTGATCCGGCAAACAAACCACCGCTGGTAGCGGTG
GTTTTTTTGTTTGCAAGCAGCAGATTACGCGCAGAAAAAAAGGATCTCAAGAAGATCCTTTGATCTTTTC
TACGGGGTCTGACGCTCAGTGGAACGAAAACTCACGTTAAGGGATTTTGGTCATGAGATTATCAAAAAGG
ATCTTCACCTAGATCCTTTTAAATTAAAAATGAAGTTTTAAATCAATCTAAAGTATATATGAGTAAACTT
GGTCTGACAGTTACCAATGCTTAATCAGTGAGGCACCTATCTCAGCGATCTGTCTATTTCGTTCATCCAT
AGTTGCCTGACTCCCCGTCGTGTAGATAACTACGATACGGGAGGGCTTACCATCTGGCCCCAGTGCTGCA
ATGATACCGCGAGACCCACGCTCACCGGCTCCAGATTTATCAGCAATAAACCAGCCAGCCGGAAGGGCCG
AGCGCAGAAGTGGTCCTGCAACTTTATCCGCCTCCATCCAGTCTATTAATTGTTGCCGGGAAGCTAGAGT
AAGTAGTTCGCCAGTTAATAGTTTGCGCAACGTTGTTGCCATTGCTACAGGCATCGTGGTGTCACGCTCG
TCGTTTGGTATGGCTTCATTCAGCTCCGGTTCCCAACGATCAAGGCGAGTTACATGATCCCCCATGTTGT
GCAAAAAAGCGGTTAGCTCCTTCGGTCCTCCGATCGTTGTCAGAAGTAAGTTGGCCGCAGTGTTATCACT
CATGGTTATGGCAGCACTGCATAATTCTCTTACTGTCATGCCATCCGTAAGATGCTTTTCTGTGACTGGT
GAGTACTCAACCAAGTCATTCTGAGAATAGTGTATGCGGCGACCGAGTTGCTCTTGCCCGGCGTCAATAC
GGGATAATACCGCGCCACATAGCAGAACTTTAAAAGTGCTCATCATTGGAAAACGTTCTTCGGGGCGAAA
ACTCTCAAGGATCTTACCGCTGTTGAGATCCAGTTCGATGTAACCCACTCGTGCACCCAACTGATCTTCA
GCATCTTTTACTTTCACCAGCGTTTCTGGGTGAGCAAAAACAGGAAGGCAAAATGCCGCAAAAAAGGGAA
TAAGGGCGACACGGAAATGTTGAATACTCATACTCTTCCTTTTTCAATATTATTGAAGCATTTATCAGGG
TTATTGTCTCATGAGCGGATACATATTTGAATGTATTTAGAAAAATAAACAAATAGGGGTTCCGCGCACA
TTTCCCCGAAAAGTGCCACCTGAC
Features (pLannotate 1.2.2; 34 found; start..end, strand, type, name):
     31..83      -  misc_feature   bom (fragment): basis of mobility region from pBR322
    238..617     +  enhancer       CMV enhancer: human cytomegalovirus immediate early enhancer
    618..817     +  promoter       CMV promoter: human cytomegalovirus (CMV) immediate early promoter
    835..1015    +  LTR            5' LTR (truncated): truncated 5' long terminal repeat (LTR) from HIV-1
   1062..1187    +  misc_feature   HIV-1 Ψ: packaging signal of human immunodeficiency virus type 1
   1171..1534    +  CDS            HIV-1 gag (fragment): gag protein from human immunodeficiency virus 1; gag
   1680..1913    +  misc_feature   RRE: The Rev response element (RRE) of HIV-1 allows for Rev-dependent mRNA export from the nucleus to the cytoplasm.
   2290..2390    +  CDS            Rev (fragment): human immunodeficiency virus 1 (HIV-1) Rev protein; rev; enhances nuclear export of unspliced and incompletely spliced viral mRNAs
   2440..2557    +  misc_feature   cPPT/CTS: central polypurine tract and central termination sequence of HIV-1
   2608..2847    +  promoter       U6 promoter: RNA polymerase III promoter for human U6 snRNA
   2890..2957    +  misc_RNA       tracrRNA (fragment): trans-activating CRISPR RNA for the Streptococcus pyogenes CRISPR/Cas9 system
   2982..3000    +  CDS            small t antigen (fragment): SV40 (simian virus 40) small t antigen
   3026..3237    +  promoter       EF-1α core promoter: core promoter for human elongation factor EF-1α
   3292..3477    +  CDS            KRAB: Krüppel-associated box (KRAB) transcriptional repression domain from the human zinc finger protein ZNF10 (Margolin et al., 1994)
   3499..7602    +  CDS            Cas9: Cas9 (Csn1) endonuclease from the Streptococcus pyogenes Type II CRISPR/Cas system generates RNA-guided double strand breaks in DNA
   7740..8337    +  CDS            PuroR (fragment): puromycin N-acetyltransferase; pac from Streptomyces; confers resistance to puromycin
   8353..8941    +  misc_feature   WPRE: woodchuck hepatitis virus posttranscriptional regulatory element
   8992..9011    +  misc_feature   cPPT/CTS (fragment): central polypurine tract and central termination sequence of HIV-1
   9013..9246    +  LTR            3' LTR (ΔU3): self-inactivating 3' long terminal repeat (LTR) from HIV-1
   9278..9502    +  polyA_signal   bGH poly(A) signal: bovine growth hormone polyadenylation signal
   9506..9527    +  promoter       SV40 promoter (fragment): SV40 enhancer and early promoter
   9548..9976    +  rep_origin     f1 ori (sequence partly withheld): f1 bacteriophage origin of replication; arrow indicates direction of (+) strand synthesis
   9990..10319   +  promoter       SV40 promoter: SV40 enhancer and early promoter
  10367..10414   +  promoter       EM7 promoter: synthetic bacterial promoter&nbsp
  10433..10807   +  CDS            BleoR: antibiotic-binding protein; Sh ble from Streptoalloteichus hindustanus; confers resistance to bleomycin, phleomycin, and Zeocin™
  10817..10942   +  CDS            ble (fragment): BLE_KLEPN - Experimental evidence at protein level: Swiss-Prot protein existence level 1. Binding protein with a strong affinity to the bleomycin family of antibiotics. Binds to CL990; an antimitotic-antibiotic compound. From Klebsiella pneumoniae.
  10937..11058   +  polyA_signal   SV40 poly(A) signal: SV40 polyadenylation signal
  11129..11151   -  protein_bind   lac operator (fragment): The lac repressor binds to the lac operator to inhibit transcription in E. coli. This inhibition can be relieved by adding lactose or isopropyl-β-D-thiogalactopyranoside (IPTG). lac repressor encoded by lacI
  11155..11185   -  promoter       lac promoter: promoter for the E. coli lac operon
  11200..11221   -  protein_bind   CAP binding site: CAP binding activates transcription in the presence of cAMP. E. coli catabolite activator protein
  11234..11326   -  CDS            lacI (fragment): lac repressor; lacI; The lac repressor binds to the lac operator to inhibit transcription in E. coli. This inhibition can be relieved by adding lactose or isopropyl-β-D-thiogalactopyranoside (IPTG).
  11509..12097   -  rep_origin     ori: high-copy-number ColE1/pMB1/pBR322/pUC origin of replication
  12268..13128   -  CDS            AmpR: β-lactamase; bla; confers resistance to ampicillin, carbenicillin, and related antibiotics
  13129..13233   -  promoter       AmpR promoter: bla
