[The description below was written by a language model from this plasmid's Addgene catalogue record and pLannotate feature annotations shown in this document.]
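Description:
pCC_09 is an all-in-one lentiviral CRISPR interference (CRISPRi) vector built on the lentiCRISPRv2 backbone, about 13.3 kb in the sequenced record. It is propagated in E. coli as a high-copy plasmid using a ColE1/pUC-type origin with ampicillin selection. The backbone also carries an f1 origin and an SV40/EM7-driven bleomycin/Zeocin resistance cassette that lies outside the proviral region. The transfer cassette has a third-generation layout. A CMV enhancer/promoter drives a truncated HIV-1 5' LTR, followed by the Ψ packaging signal, a partial gag sequence, the RRE and cPPT/CTS. A self-inactivating ΔU3 3' LTR closes the cassette, with a bGH polyadenylation signal downstream.

Between the LTRs are two expression units. A human U6 (RNA polymerase III) promoter drives a single guide RNA with the modified "E+F" scaffold, which the annotation detects only as a partial tracrRNA match. Guide sequences are inserted at BsmBI sites, and a barcode sits just downstream of the sgRNA cassette; neither the BsmBI sites nor the barcode is annotated in the feature table. The second unit uses the short EF-1α core promoter (EFS) to express the ZNF10 KRAB repression domain fused to human codon-optimized SpCas9. This Cas9 carries D10A and H840A, which abolish nuclease activity, and has a nuclear localization signal. A 2A peptide links it to puromycin N-acetyltransferase, so transduced mammalian cells can be selected with puromycin, and a WPRE enhances transcript expression. The catalogue lists the species as "Staphylococcus pyogenes", but the Cas9 is annotated as the Streptococcus pyogenes enzyme. The vector serves for targeted transcriptional repression, and its cloning site and barcode design suit pooled sgRNA screens of the kind in the associated publication.
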