Addgene plasmid #139094: pCC_09 - hU6-BsmBI-sgRNA(E+F)-barcode-EFS-KRAB-dCas9-NLS-2A-Puro-WPRE
Purpose: Expresses human codon-optimized inactive SpCas9 fused to a transcriptional repressor KRAB in mammalian cells. For cloning of sgRNAs using BsmBI. Contains a barcode downstream of sgRNA cassette.
Depositing lab: Neville Sanjana. Depositing organization: New York Genome Center. Publication: High-Throughput Screens of PAM-Flexible Cas9 Variants for Gene Knockout and Transcriptional Modulation. Legut M, Daniloski Z, Xue X, McKenzie D, Guo X, Wessels HH, Sanjana NE. Cell Rep. 2020 Mar 3;30(9):2859-2868.e5. doi: 10.1016/j.celrep.2020.02.010. PubMed 32130891.
Backbone
  Vector backbone: lentiCRISPRv2
  Vector type: Mammalian Expression, Lentiviral, CRISPR
  Selectable markers: Puromycin
Growth in bacteria
  Bacterial resistance: Ampicillin, 100 μg/mL
  Growth temperature: 37°C
  Growth strain: NEB Stable
  Copy number: High Copy
Gene/Insert
  Gene/Insert name: KRAB-dSpCas9
  Species: Staphylococcus pyogenes
  Mutation: D10A, H840A
  Cloning method: Gibson Cloning
Terms and licenses: Academic/Nonprofit Terms; Industry Terms: Not Available to Industry
How to cite: pCC_09 - hU6-BsmBI-sgRNA(E+F)-barcode-EFS-KRAB-dCas9-NLS-2A-Puro-WPRE was a gift from Neville Sanjana (Addgene plasmid # 139094 ; http://n2t.net/addgene:139094 ; RRID:Addgene_139094)
